Addgene plasmid #124204: KA2706_eSpCas9-PGKPacdtkCh
Purpose: (Empty Backbone) Expression of eSpCas9(1.1) and sgRNA
Depositing lab: Hans Schöler. Depositing organization: Max Planck Institute for Molecular Biomedicine. Publication: Esrrb Unlocks Silenced Enhancers for Reprogramming to Naive Pluripotency. Adachi K, Kopp W, Wu G, Heising S, Greber B, Stehling M, Arauzo-Bravo MJ, Boerno ST, Timmermann B, Vingron M, Scholer HR. Cell Stem Cell. 2018 Aug 2;23(2):266-275.e6. doi: 10.1016/j.stem.2018.05.020. Epub 2018 Jun 14. PubMed 29910149.
Backbone
  Vector backbone: eSpCas9(1.1)
  Vector type: Mammalian Expression
  Selectable markers: Puromycin
Growth in bacteria
  Bacterial resistance: Ampicillin, 100 μg/mL
  Growth temperature: 37°C
  Growth strain: DH5alpha
  Copy number: High Copy
Gene/Insert
  Gene/Insert name: None
Terms and licenses: Academic/Nonprofit Terms; Industry Terms: Not Available to Industry
Depositor comments: Cloning site: BbsI
How to cite: KA2706_eSpCas9-PGKPacdtkCh was a gift from Hans Schöler (Addgene plasmid # 124204 ; http://n2t.net/addgene:124204 ; RRID:Addgene_124204)
