[The description below was written by a language model from this plasmid's Addgene catalogue record and pLannotate feature annotations shown in this document.]
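Description:
KA2706_eSpCas9-PGKPacdtkCh is an 11.9 kb mammalian expression plasmid built on the eSpCas9(1.1) backbone. It is an all-in-one CRISPR vector deposited as an empty backbone, with no guide sequence yet inserted. It is maintained in E. coli at high copy through a ColE1/pUC-type origin with ampicillin selection (AmpR under its own promoter), and it also carries an f1 phage origin. Short fragments annotated as bom, rop, HygR and an AAV2 ITR appear to be remnants of earlier cloning steps rather than functional elements.

The plasmid holds three expression units. A human U6 RNA polymerase III promoter sits upstream of the Streptococcus pyogenes guide RNA scaffold, and the depositor notes BbsI as the cloning site, which is where a target-specific spacer is inserted to generate a complete sgRNA. The second unit combines the CMV enhancer, chicken β-actin promoter and hybrid intron to drive the Cas9 coding sequence. The feature table annotates this sequence as contiguous N- and C-terminal portions, and the record identifies it as the enhanced-specificity eSpCas9(1.1) variant. It is followed by a nucleoplasmin nuclear localization signal and the bGH polyadenylation signal. The third unit uses a mouse PGK promoter to express puromycin N-acetyltransferase, truncated herpes simplex virus thymidine kinase and mCherry in tandem, ending in PGK and SV40 poly(A) signals. The close spacing suggests a puro-ΔTK fusion, but the record does not state how mCherry is linked to it.

This marker cassette allows positive selection of transfected cells with puromycin and identification or sorting by red fluorescence. It also allows negative selection with nucleoside analogs such as ganciclovir against cells that retain the plasmid. The construct is intended for genome editing in mammalian cells.
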