Features (pLannotate 1.2.2; 25 found; start..end, strand, type, name):
      1..241     +  promoter       U6 promoter: RNA polymerase III promoter for human U6 snRNA
    268..343     +  misc_RNA       gRNA scaffold: guide RNA scaffold for the Streptococcus pyogenes CRISPR/Cas9 system
    350..393     +  misc_RNA       gRNA scaffold (fragment): guide RNA scaffold for the Streptococcus pyogenes CRISPR/Cas9 system
    440..725     +  enhancer       CMV enhancer: human cytomegalovirus immediate early enhancer; contains an 18-bp deletion relative to the standard CMV enhancer
    727..1004    +  promoter       chicken β-actin promoter: No description available
   1005..1232    +  intron         hybrid intron: hybrid between chicken β-actin (CBA) and minute virus of mice (MMV) introns (Gray et al., 2011)
   1370..2971    +  CDS            Cas9(N): N-terminal portion of Streptococcus pyogenes Cas9 (Zetsche et al., 2015)
   2972..5470    +  CDS            Cas9(C): C-terminal portion of Streptococcus pyogenes Cas9 (Zetsche et al., 2015)
   5471..5518    +  CDS            nucleoplasmin NLS: bipartite nuclear localization signal from nucleoplasmin
   5552..5663    +  polyA_signal   bGH poly(A) signal: bovine growth hormone polyadenylation signal
   5768..5860    +  repeat_region  AAV2 ITR (fragment): inverted terminal repeat of adeno-associated virus serotype 2 inverted
   5875..6374    +  promoter       PGK promoter: mouse phosphoglycerate kinase 1 promoter
   6398..6994    +  CDS            PuroR (fragment): puromycin N-acetyltransferase; pac from Streptomyces; confers resistance to puromycin
   7001..7993    +  CDS            ΔTK: truncated herpes simplex virus thymidine kinase (Salomon et al., 1995) confers sensitivity to nucleoside analogs such as acyclovir or ganciclovir
   8057..8764    +  CDS            mCherry: mCherry is a basic (constitutively fluorescent) red fluorescent protein published in 2004, derived from Discosoma sp.. It is reported to be a very rapidly-maturing monomer with low acid sensitivity.
   8809..8863    +  CDS            HygR (fragment): aminoglycoside phosphotransferase from E. coli confers resistance to hygromycin
   8867..9074    +  polyA_signal   PGK poly(A) signal (fragment): mouse phosphoglycerate kinase 1 polyadenylation signal
   9079..9200    +  polyA_signal   SV40 poly(A) signal: SV40 polyadenylation signal
   9281..9332    -  misc_feature   bom (fragment): basis of mobility region from pBR322
   9351..9806    +  rep_origin     f1 ori (sequence partly withheld): f1 bacteriophage origin of replication; arrow indicates direction of (+) strand synthesis
   9807..9856    -  misc_feature   bom (fragment): basis of mobility region from pBR322
   9958..9993    -  CDS            rop (fragment): Rop protein, which maintains plasmids at low copy number; rop
  10088..10192   +  promoter       AmpR promoter: bla
  10193..11053   +  CDS            AmpR: β-lactamase; bla; confers resistance to ampicillin, carbenicillin, and related antibiotics
  11224..11812   +  rep_origin     ori: high-copy-number ColE1/pMB1/pBR322/pUC origin of replication
>Addgene plasmid #124204 | KA2706_eSpCas9-PGKPacdtkCh | addgene full sequence | sequence record 239673 | Addgene NGS Result
GAGGGCCTATTTCCCATGATTCCTTCATATTTGCATATACGATACAAGGCTGTTAGAGAGATAATTGGAA
TTAATTTGACTGTAAACACAAAGATATTAGTACAAAATACGTGACGTAGAAAGTAATAATTTCTTGGGTA
GTTTGCAGTTTTAAAATTATGTTTTAAAATGGACTATCATATGCTTACCGTAACTTGAAAGTATTTCGAT
TTCTTGGCTTTATATATCTTGTGGAAAGGACGAAACACCGGGTCTTCGAGAAGACCTGTTTTAGAGCTAG
AAATAGCAAGTTAAAATAAGGCTAGTCCGTTATCAACTTGAAAAAGTGGCACCGAGTCGGTGCTTTTTTG
TTTTAGAGCTAGAAATAGCAAGTTAAAATAAGGCTAGTCCGTTTTTAGCGCGTGCGCCAATTCTGCAGAC
AAATGGCTCTAGAGGTACCCGTTACATAACTTACGGTAAATGGCCCGCCTGGCTGACCGCCCAACGACCC
CCGCCCATTGACGTCAATAGTAACGCCAATAGGGACTTTCCATTGACGTCAATGGGTGGAGTATTTACGG
TAAACTGCCCACTTGGCAGTACATCAAGTGTATCATATGCCAAGTACGCCCCCTATTGACGTCAATGACG
GTAAATGGCCCGCCTGGCATTGTGCCCAGTACATGACCTTATGGGACTTTCCTACTTGGCAGTACATCTA
CGTATTAGTCATCGCTATTACCATGGTCGAGGTGAGCCCCACGTTCTGCTTCACTCTCCCCATCTCCCCC
CCCTCCCCACCCCCAATTTTGTATTTATTTATTTTTTAATTATTTTGTGCAGCGATGGGGGCGGGGGGGG
GGGGGGGGCGCGCGCCRGGSGGGGSGGGGSGGGGSGRGGGGSGGGGSGGGGSGRGGCGGAGAGGTGCGGC
GGCAGCCAATCAGAGCGGCGCGCTCCGAAAGTTTCCTTTTATGGCGAGGCGGCGGCGGCGGCGGCCCTAT
AAAAAGCGAAGCGCGCGGCGGGCGGGAGTCGCTGCGCGCTGCCTTCGCCCCGTGCCCCGCTCCGCCGCCG
CCTCGCGCCGCCCGCCCCGGCTCTGACTGACCGCGTTACTCCCACAGGTGAGCGGGCGGGACGGCCCTTC
TCCTCCGGGCTGTAATTAGCTGAGCAAGAGGTAAGGGTTTAAGGGATGGTTGGTTGGTGGGGTATTAATG
TTTAATTACCTGGAGCACCTGCCTGAAATCACTTTTTTTCAGGTTGGACCGGTGCCACCATGGACTATAA
GGACCACGACGGAGACTACAAGGATCATGATATTGATTACAAAGACGATGACGATAAGATGGCCCCAAAG
AAGAAGCGGAAGGTCGGTATCCACGGAGTCCCAGCAGCCGACAAGAAGTACAGCATCGGCCTGGACATCG
GCACCAACTCTGTGGGCTGGGCCGTGATCACCGACGAGTACAAGGTGCCCAGCAAGAAATTCAAGGTGCT
GGGCAACACCGACCGGCACAGCATCAAGAAGAACCTGATCGGAGCCCTGCTGTTCGACAGCGGCGAAACA
GCCGAGGCCACCCGGCTGAAGAGAACCGCCAGAAGAAGATACACCAGACGGAAGAACCGGATCTGCTATC
TGCAAGAGATCTTCAGCAACGAGATGGCCAAGGTGGACGACAGCTTCTTCCACAGACTGGAAGAGTCCTT
CCTGGTGGAAGAGGATAAGAAGCACGAGCGGCACCCCATCTTCGGCAACATCGTGGACGAGGTGGCCTAC
CACGAGAAGTACCCCACCATCTACCACCTGAGAAAGAAACTGGTGGACAGCACCGACAAGGCCGACCTGC
GGCTGATCTATCTGGCCCTGGCCCACATGATCAAGTTCCGGGGCCACTTCCTGATCGAGGGCGACCTGAA
CCCCGACAACAGCGACGTGGACAAGCTGTTCATCCAGCTGGTGCAGACCTACAACCAGCTGTTCGAGGAA
AACCCCATCAACGCCAGCGGCGTGGACGCCAAGGCCATCCTGTCTGCCAGACTGAGCAAGAGCAGACGGC
TGGAAAATCTGATCGCCCAGCTGCCCGGCGAGAAGAAGAATGGCCTGTTCGGAAACCTGATTGCCCTGAG
CCTGGGCCTGACCCCCAACTTCAAGAGCAACTTCGACCTGGCCGAGGATGCCAAACTGCAGCTGAGCAAG
GACACCTACGACGACGACCTGGACAACCTGCTGGCCCAGATCGGCGACCAGTACGCCGACCTGTTTCTGG
CCGCCAAGAACCTGTCCGACGCCATCCTGCTGAGCGACATCCTGAGAGTGAACACCGAGATCACCAAGGC
CCCCCTGAGCGCCTCTATGATCAAGAGATACGACGAGCACCACCAGGACCTGACCCTGCTGAAAGCTCTC
GTGCGGCAGCAGCTGCCTGAGAAGTACAAAGAGATTTTCTTCGACCAGAGCAAGAACGGCTACGCCGGCT
ACATTGACGGCGGAGCCAGCCAGGAAGAGTTCTACAAGTTCATCAAGCCCATCCTGGAAAAGATGGACGG
CACCGAGGAACTGCTCGTGAAGCTGAACAGAGAGGACCTGCTGCGGAAGCAGCGGACCTTCGACAACGGC
AGCATCCCCCACCAGATCCACCTGGGAGAGCTGCACGCCATTCTGCGGCGGCAGGAAGATTTTTACCCAT
TCCTGAAGGACAACCGGGAAAAGATCGAGAAGATCCTGACCTTCCGCATCCCCTACTACGTGGGCCCTCT
GGCCAGGGGAAACAGCAGATTCGCCTGGATGACCAGAAAGAGCGAGGAAACCATCACCCCCTGGAACTTC
GAGGAAGTGGTGGACAAGGGCGCTTCCGCCCAGAGCTTCATCGAGCGGATGACCAACTTCGATAAGAACC
TGCCCAACGAGAAGGTGCTGCCCAAGCACAGCCTGCTGTACGAGTACTTCACCGTGTATAACGAGCTGAC
CAAAGTGAAATACGTGACCGAGGGAATGAGAAAGCCCGCCTTCCTGAGCGGCGAGCAGAAAAAGGCCATC
GTGGACCTGCTGTTCAAGACCAACCGGAAAGTGACCGTGAAGCAGCTGAAAGAGGACTACTTCAAGAAAA
TCGAGTGCTTCGACTCCGTGGAAATCTCCGGCGTGGAAGATCGGTTCAACGCCTCCCTGGGCACATACCA
CGATCTGCTGAAAATTATCAAGGACAAGGACTTCCTGGACAATGAGGAAAACGAGGACATTCTGGAAGAT
ATCGTGCTGACCCTGACACTGTTTGAGGACAGAGAGATGATCGAGGAACGGCTGAAAACCTATGCCCACC
TGTTCGACGACAAAGTGATGAAGCAGCTGAAGCGGCGGAGATACACCGGCTGGGGCAGGCTGAGCCGGAA
GCTGATCAACGGCATCCGGGACAAGCAGTCCGGCAAGACAATCCTGGATTTCCTGAAGTCCGACGGCTTC
GCCAACAGAAACTTCATGCAGCTGATCCACGACGACAGCCTGACCTTTAAAGAGGACATCCAGAAAGCCC
AGGTGTCCGGCCAGGGCGATAGCCTGCACGAGCACATTGCCAATCTGGCCGGCAGCCCCGCCATTAAGAA
GGGCATCCTGCAGACAGTGAAGGTGGTGGACGAGCTCGTGAAAGTGATGGGCCGGCACAAGCCCGAGAAC
ATCGTGATCGAAATGGCCAGAGAGAACCAGACCACCCAGAAGGGACAGAAGAACAGCCGCGAGAGAATGA
AGCGGATCGAAGAGGGCATCAAAGAGCTGGGCAGCCAGATCCTGAAAGAACACCCCGTGGAAAACACCCA
GCTGCAGAACGAGAAGCTGTACCTGTACTACCTGCAGAATGGGCGGGATATGTACGTGGACCAGGAACTG
GACATCAACCGGCTGTCCGACTACGATGTGGACCATATCGTGCCTCAGAGCTTTCTGGCCGACGACTCCA
TCGACAACAAGGTGCTGACCAGAAGCGACAAGAACCGGGGCAAGAGCGACAACGTGCCCTCCGAAGAGGT
CGTGAAGAAGATGAAGAACTACTGGCGGCAGCTGCTGAACGCCAAGCTGATTACCCAGAGAAAGTTCGAC
AATCTGACCAAGGCCGAGAGAGGCGGCCTGAGCGAACTGGATAAGGCCGGCTTCATCAAGAGACAGCTGG
TGGAAACCCGGCAGATCACAAAGCACGTGGCACAGATCCTGGACTCCCGGATGAACACTAAGTACGACGA
GAATGACAAGCTGATCCGGGAAGTGAAAGTGATCACCCTGAAGTCCAAGCTGGTGTCCGATTTCCGGAAG
GATTTCCAGTTTTACAAAGTGCGCGAGATCAACAACTACCACCACGCCCACGACGCCTACCTGAACGCCG
TCGTGGGAACCGCCCTGATCAAAAAGTACCCTGCGCTGGAAAGCGAGTTCGTGTACGGCGACTACAAGGT
GTACGACGTGCGGAAGATGATCGCCAAGAGCGAGCAGGAAATCGGCAAGGCTACCGCCAAGTACTTCTTC
TACAGCAACATCATGAACTTTTTCAAGACCGAGATTACCCTGGCCAACGGCGAGATCCGGAAGGCGCCTC
TGATCGAGACAAACGGCGAAACCGGGGAGATCGTGTGGGATAAGGGCCGGGATTTTGCCACCGTGCGGAA
AGTGCTGAGCATGCCCCAAGTGAATATCGTGAAAAAGACCGAGGTGCAGACAGGCGGCTTCAGCAAAGAG
TCTATCCTGCCCAAGAGGAACAGCGATAAGCTGATCGCCAGAAAGAAGGACTGGGACCCTAAGAAGTACG
GCGGCTTCGACAGCCCCACCGTGGCCTATTCTGTGCTGGTGGTGGCCAAAGTGGAAAAGGGCAAGTCCAA
GAAACTGAAGAGTGTGAAAGAGCTGCTGGGGATCACCATCATGGAAAGAAGCAGCTTCGAGAAGAATCCC
ATCGACTTTCTGGAAGCCAAGGGCTACAAAGAAGTGAAAAAGGACCTGATCATCAAGCTGCCTAAGTACT
CCCTGTTCGAGCTGGAAAACGGCCGGAAGAGAATGCTGGCCTCTGCCGGCGAACTGCAGAAGGGAAACGA
ACTGGCCCTGCCCTCCAAATATGTGAACTTCCTGTACCTGGCCAGCCACTATGAGAAGCTGAAGGGCTCC
CCCGAGGATAATGAGCAGAAACAGCTGTTTGTGGAACAGCACAAGCACTACCTGGACGAGATCATCGAGC
AGATCAGCGAGTTCTCCAAGAGAGTGATCCTGGCCGACGCTAATCTGGACAAAGTGCTGTCCGCCTACAA
CAAGCACCGGGATAAGCCCATCAGAGAGCAGGCCGAGAATATCATCCACCTGTTTACCCTGACCAATCTG
GGAGCCCCTGCCGCCTTCAAGTACTTTGACACCACCATCGACCGGAAGAGGTACACCAGCACCAAAGAGG
TGCTGGACGCCACCCTGATCCACCAGAGCATCACCGGCCTGTACGAGACACGGATCGACCTGTCTCAGCT
GGGAGGCGACAAAAGGCCGGCGGCCACGAAAAAGGCCGGCCAGGCAAAAAAGAAAAAGTAAGAATTCCTA
GAGCTCGCTGATCAGCCTCGACTGTGCCTTCTAGTTGCCAGCCATCTGTTGTTTGCCCCTCCCCCGTGCC
TTCCTTGACCCTGGAAGGTGCCACTCCCACTGTCCTTTCCTAATAAAATGAGGAAATTGCATCGCATTGT
CTGAGTAGGTGTCATTCTATTCTGGGGGGTGGGGTGGGGCAGGACAGCAAGGGGGAGGATTGGGAAGAGA
ATAGCAGGCATGCTGGGGAGCGGCCGCAGGAACCCCTAGTGATGGAGTTGGCCACTCCCTCTCTGCGCGC
TCGCTCGCTCACTGAGGCCGGGCGACCAAAGGTCGCCCGACGCCCGGGCTGCAGGAATTCTACCGGGTAG
GGGAGGCGCTTTTCCCAAGGCAGTCTGGAGCATGCGCTTTAGCAGCCCCGCTGGGCACTTGGCGCTACAC
AAGTGGCCTCTGGCCTCGCACACATTCCACATCCACCGGTAGGCGCCAACCGGCTCCGTTCTTTGGTGGC
CCCTTCGCGCCACCTTCTACTCCTCCCCTAGTCAGGAAGTTCCCCCCCGCCCCGCAGCTCGCGTCGTGCA
GGACGTGACAAATGGAAGTAGCACGTCTCACTAGTCTCGTGCAGATGGACAGCACCGCTGAGCAATGGAA
GCGGGTAGGCCTTTGGGGCAGCGGCCAATAGCAGCTTTGCTCCTTCGCTTTCTGGGCTCAGAGGCTGGGA
AGGGGTGGGTCCGGGGGCGGGCTCAGGGGCGGGCTCAGGGGCGGGGCGGGCGCCCGAAGGTCCTCCGGAG
GCCCGGCATTCTGCACGCTTCAAAAGCGCACGTCTGCCGCGCTGTTCTCCTCTTCCTCATCTCCGGGCCT
TTCGACCGATCATCAAGCTTGATCCTCATGACCGAGTACAAGCCCACGGTGCGCCTCGCCACCCGCGACG
ACGTCCCCAGGGCCGTACGCACCCTCGCCGCCGCGTTCGCCGACTACCCCGCCACGCGCCACACCGTCGA
TCCGGACCGCCACATCGAGCGGGTCACCGAGCTGCAAGAACTCTTCCTCACGCGCGTCGGGCTCGACATC
GGCAAGGTGTGGGTCGCGGACGACGGCGCCGCGGTGGCGGTCTGGACCACGCCGGAGAGCGTCGAAGCGG
GGGCGGTGTTCGCCGAGATCGGCCCGCGCATGGCCGAGTTGAGCGGTTCCCGGCTGGCCGCGCAGCAACA
GATGGAAGGCCTCCTGGCGCCGCACCGGCCCAAGGAGCCCGCGTGGTTCCTGGCCACCGTCGGCGTCTCG
CCCGACCACCAGGGCAAGGGTCTGGGCAGCGCCGTCGTGCTCCCCGGAGTGGAGGCGGCCGAGCGCGCCG
GGGTGCCCGCCTTCCTGGAGACCTCCGCGCCCCGCAACCTCCCCTTCTACGAGCGGCTCGGCTTCACCGT
CACCGCCGACGTCGAGGTGCCCGAAGGACCGCGCACCTGGTGCATGACCCGCAAGCCCGGTGCCGGATCC
ATGCCCACGCTACTGCGGGTTTATATAGACGGTCCCCACGGGATGGGGAAAACCACCACCACGCAACTGC
TGGTGGCCCTGGGTTCGCGCGACGATATCGTCTACGTACCCGAGCCGATGACTTACTGGCGGGTGCTGGG
GGCTTCCGAGACAATCGCGAACATCTACACCACACAACACCGCCTCGACCAGGGTGAGATATCGGCCGGG
GACGCGGCGGTGGTAATGACAAGCGCCCAGATAACAATGGGCATGCCTTATGCCGTGACCGACGCCGTTC
TGGCTCCTCATATCGGGGGGGAGGCTGGGAGCTCACATGCCCCGCCCCCGGCCCTCACCCTCATCTTCGA
CCGCCATCCCATCGCCGCCCTCCTGTGCTACCCGGCCGCGCGGTACCTTATGGGCAGCATGACCCCCCAG
GCCGTGCTGGCGTTCGTGGCCCTCATCCCGCCGACCTTGCCCGGCACCAACATCGTGCTTGGGGCCCTTC
CGGAGGACAGACACATCGACCGCCTGGCCAAACGCCAGCGCCCCGGCGAGCGGCTGGACCTGGCTATGCT
GGCTGCGATTCGCCGCGTTTACGGGCTACTTGCCAATACGGTGCGGTATCTGCAGTGCGGCGGGTCGTGG
CGGGAGGACTGGGGACAGCTTTCGGGGACGGCCGTGCCGCCCCAGGGTGCCGAGCCCCAGAGCAACGCGG
GCCCACGACCCCATATCGGGGACACGTTATTTACCCTGTTTCGGGCCCCCGAGTTGCTGGCCCCCAACGG
CGACCTGTATAACGTGTTTGCCTGGGCCTTGGACGTCTTGGCCAAACGCCTCCGTTCCATGCACGTCTTT
ATCCTGGATTACGACCAATCGCCCGCCGGCTGCCGGGACGCCCTGCTGCAACTTACCTCCGGGATGGTCC
AGACCCACGTCACCACCCCCGGCTCCATACCGACGATATGCGACCTGGCGCGCACGTTTGCCCGGGAGAT
GGGGGAGGCTAACGCTAGTGCCACCAACTTCTCCCTGCTGAAGCAGGCCGGCGACGTGGAGGAGAACCCC
GGCCCCATGGTGAGCAAGGGCGAGGAGGATAACATGGCCATCATCAAGGAGTTCATGCGCTTCAAGGTGC
ACATGGAGGGCTCCGTGAACGGCCACGAGTTCGAGATCGAGGGCGAGGGCGAGGGCCGCCCCTACGAGGG
CACCCAGACCGCCAAGCTGAAGGTGACCAAGGGTGGCCCCCTGCCCTTCGCCTGGGACATCCTGTCCCCT
CAGTTCATGTACGGCTCCAAGGCCTACGTGAAGCACCCCGCCGACATCCCCGACTACTTGAAGCTGTCCT
TCCCCGAGGGCTTCAAGTGGGAGCGCGTGATGAACTTCGAGGACGGCGGCGTGGTGACCGTGACCCAGGA
CTCCTCCCTGCAGGACGGCGAGTTCATCTACAAGGTGAAGCTGCGCGGCACCAACTTCCCCTCCGACGGC
CCCGTAATGCAGAAGAAGACCATGGGCTGGGAGGCCTCCTCCGAGCGGATGTACCCCGAGGACGGCGCCC
TGAAGGGCGAGATCAAGCAGAGGCTGAAGCTGAAGGACGGCGGCCACTACGACGCTGAGGTCAAGACCAC
CTACAAGGCCAAGAAGCCCGTGCAGCTGCCCGGCGCCTACAACGTCAACATCAAGTTGGACATCACCTCC
CACAACGAGGACTACACCATCGTGGAACAGTACGAACGCGCCGAGGGCCGCCACTCCACCGGCGGCATGG
ACGAGCTGTACAAGGCTAGCTGAGCGGCCGCTGTACAAGTAAAGCGGCCAGCTTATCGACTCGCCGATAG
TGGAAACCGACGCCCCAGCACTCGTCCGAGGGCAAAGGAATAGTCGAGAAATTGATGATCTATTAAACAA
TAAAGATGTCCACATGGAAGTTTTTCCTGTCATACTTTGTTAAGAAGGGTGAGAACAGAGTACCTACATT
TTGAATGGAAGGATTGGAGCTACGGGGGTGGGGGTGGGGTGGGATTAGATAAATGCCTGCTCTTTACTGA
AGGCTCTTTACTATTGCTTTATGATAATGTTTCATAGTTGGATAACTAAACTTGTTTATTGCAGCTTATA
ATGGTTACAAATAAAGCAATAGCATCACAAATTTCACAAATAAAGCATTTTTTTCACTGCATTCTAGTTG
TGGTTTGTCCAAACTCATCAATGTATCTTATCATGTCTGGAATTGACTCAAATGATGTCAATTAGTCTAT
CAGAAGCTCATCTGGTCTCCCTTCCGGGCCTGCAGGGGCGCCTGATGCGGTATTTTCTCCTTACGCATCT
GTGCGGTATTTCACACCGCATA
[95 nt withheld, positions 9333-9427]
T
[46 nt withheld, positions 9429-9474]
C
[141 nt withheld, positions 9476-9616]
CCTTTGACGTTGGAGTCCACGTTCTTT
[37 nt withheld, positions 9644-9680]
ACTCTATCTCGGGCTATTCTTTTGATTTATAAGGGATTTTGCCGATTTCGGTCTATTGGTTAAAAAATGA
GCTGATTTAACAAAAATTTAACGCGAATTTTAACAAAATATTAACGTTTACAATTTTATGGTGCACTCTC
AGTACAATCTGCTCTGATGCCGCATAGTTAAGCCAGCCCCGACACCCGCCAACACCCGCTGACGCGCCCT
GACGGGCTTGTCTGCTCCCGGCATCCGCTTACAGACAAGCTGTGACCGTCTCCGGGAGCTGCATGTGTCA
GAGGTTTTCACCGTCATCACCGAAACGCGCGAGACGAAAGGGCCTCGTGATACGCCTATTTTTATAGGTT
AATGTCATGATAATAATGGTTTCTTAGACGTCAGGTGGCACTTTTCGGGGAAATGTGCGCGGAACCCCTA
TTTGTTTATTTTTCTAAATACATTCAAATATGTATCCGCTCATGAGACAATAACCCTGATAAATGCTTCA
ATAATATTGAAAAAGGAAGAGTATGAGTATTCAACATTTCCGTGTCGCCCTTATTCCCTTTTTTGCGGCA
TTTTGCCTTCCTGTTTTTGCTCACCCAGAAACGCTGGTGAAAGTAAAAGATGCTGAAGATCAGTTGGGTG
CACGAGTGGGTTACATCGAACTGGATCTCAACAGCGGTAAGATCCTTGAGAGTTTTCGCCCCGAAGAACG
TTTTCCAATGATGAGCACTTTTAAAGTTCTGCTATGTGGCGCGGTATTATCCCGTATTGACGCCGGGCAA
GAGCAACTCGGTCGCCGCATACACTATTCTCAGAATGACTTGGTTGAGTACTCACCAGTCACAGAAAAGC
ATCTTACGGATGGCATGACAGTAAGAGAATTATGCAGTGCTGCCATAACCATGAGTGATAACACTGCGGC
CAACTTACTTCTGACAACGATCGGAGGACCGAAGGAGCTAACCGCTTTTTTGCACAACATGGGGGATCAT
GTAACTCGCCTTGATCGTTGGGAACCGGAGCTGAATGAAGCCATACCAAACGACGAGCGTGACACCACGA
TGCCTGTAGCAATGGCAACAACGTTGCGCAAACTATTAACTGGCGAACTACTTACTCTAGCTTCCCGGCA
ACAATTAATAGACTGGATGGAGGCGGATAAAGTTGCAGGACCACTTCTGCGCTCGGCCCTTCCGGCTGGC
TGGTTTATTGCTGATAAATCTGGAGCCGGTGAGCGTGGAAGCCGCGGTATCATTGCAGCACTGGGGCCAG
ATGGTAAGCCCTCCCGTATCGTAGTTATCTACACGACGGGGAGTCAGGCAACTATGGATGAACGAAATAG
ACAGATCGCTGAGATAGGTGCCTCACTGATTAAGCATTGGTAACTGTCAGACCAAGTTTACTCATATATA
CTTTAGATTGATTTAAAACTTCATTTTTAATTTAAAAGGATCTAGGTGAAGATCCTTTTTGATAATCTCA
TGACCAAAATCCCTTAACGTGAGTTTTCGTTCCACTGAGCGTCAGACCCCGTAGAAAAGATCAAAGGATC
TTCTTGAGATCCTTTTTTTCTGCGCGTAATCTGCTGCTTGCAAACAAAAAAACCACCGCTACCAGCGGTG
GTTTGTTTGCCGGATCAAGAGCTACCAACTCTTTTTCCGAAGGTAACTGGCTTCAGCAGAGCGCAGATAC
CAAATACTGTTCTTCTAGTGTAGCCGTAGTTAGGCCACCACTTCAAGAACTCTGTAGCACCGCCTACATA
CCTCGCTCTGCTAATCCTGTTACCAGTGGCTGCTGCCAGTGGCGATAAGTCGTGTCTTACCGGGTTGGAC
TCAAGACGATAGTTACCGGATAAGGCGCAGCGGTCGGGCTGAACGGGGGGTTCGTGCACACAGCCCAGCT
TGGAGCGAACGACCTACACCGAACTGAGATACCTACAGCGTGAGCTATGAGAAAGCGCCACGCTTCCCGA
AGGGAGAAAGGCGGACAGGTATCCGGTAAGCGGCAGGGTCGGAACAGGAGAGCGCACGAGGGAGCTTCCA
GGGGGAAACGCCTGGTATCTTTATAGTCCTGTCGGGTTTCGCCACCTCTGACTTGAGCGTCGATTTTTGT
GATGCTCGTCAGGGGGGCGGAGCCTATGGAAAAACGCCAGCAACGCGGCCTTTTTACGGTTCCTGGCCTT
TTGCTGGCCTTTTGCTCACATGT
